LOCUS       Exported 10728 bp ds-DNA circular SYN 12-MAY-2021
DEFINITION  Expresses mouse Fzd3 in mammalian cells.
ACCESSION   .
VERSION     .
KEYWORDS    pLEX307-mFzd3
SOURCE      synthetic DNA construct
  ORGANISM  synthetic DNA construct
REFERENCE   1 (bases 1 to 10728)
  AUTHORS   Susman MW, Karuna EP, Kunz RC, Gujral TS, Cantu AV, Choi SS, Jong
            BY, Okada K, Scales MK, Hum J, Hu LS, Kirschner MW, Nishinakamura R,
            Yamada S, Laird DJ, Jao LE, Gygi SP, Greenberg ME, Ho HH
  TITLE     Kinesin superfamily protein Kif26b links Wnt5a-Ror signaling to the
            control of cell and tissue behaviors in vertebrates.
  JOURNAL   Elife. 2017 Sep 8;6. pii: e26509. doi: 10.7554/eLife.26509.
  PUBMED    28885975
REFERENCE   2 (bases 1 to 10728)
  AUTHORS   .
  TITLE     Direct Submission
  JOURNAL   Exported May 12, 2021 from SnapGene Server 1.1.58
            http://www.snapgene.com
FEATURES             Location/Qualifiers
     source          1..10728
                     /organism="synthetic DNA construct"
                     /mol_type="other DNA"
     promoter        93..1271
                     /label=EF-1-alpha promoter
                     /note="strong constitutive promoter for human elongation
                     factor EF-1-alpha"
     intron          324..1262
                     /label=EF-1-alpha intron A
                     /note="intron upstream of the start codon of human
                     EF-1-alpha"
     primer_bind     1219..1239
                     /label=EF1a-F
                     /note="Human elongation factor-1a promoter, forward primer"
     protein_bind    1291..1315
                     /gene="mutant version of attB"
                     /label=attB1
                     /bound_moiety="BP Clonase(TM)"
                     /note="recombination site for the Gateway(R) BP reaction"
     promoter        complement(3388..3405)
                     /label=T7 promoter
                     /note="promoter for bacteriophage T7 RNA polymerase"
     polyA_signal    3410..3544
                     /label=SV40 poly(A) signal
                     /note="SV40 polyadenylation signal"
     protein_bind    complement(3634..3658)
                     /gene="mutant version of attB"
                     /label=attB2
                     /bound_moiety="BP Clonase(TM)"
                     /note="recombination site for the Gateway(R) BP reaction"
     CDS             3666..3707
                     /codon_start=1
                     /product="epitope tag from simian virus 5"
                     /label=V5 tag
                     /translation="GKPIPNPLLGLDST"
     misc_feature    3758..4346
                     /label=WPRE
                     /note="woodchuck hepatitis virus posttranscriptional
                     regulatory element"
     primer_bind     complement(3811..3831)
                     /label=WPRE-R
                     /note="WPRE, reverse primer"
     CDS             complement(4229..4240)
                     /codon_start=1
                     /product="Factor Xa recognition and cleavage site"
                     /label=Factor Xa site
                     /translation="IEGR"
     LTR             4418..4651
                     /label=3' LTR (Delta-U3)
                     /note="self-inactivating 3' long terminal repeat (LTR) from
                     HIV-1"
     polyA_signal    4729..4850
                     /label=SV40 poly(A) signal
                     /note="SV40 polyadenylation signal"
     rep_origin      4890..5025
                     /label=SV40 ori
                     /note="SV40 origin of replication"
     primer_bind     complement(5045..5064)
                     /label=T7
                     /note="T7 promoter, forward primer"
     promoter        complement(5046..5064)
                     /label=T7 promoter
                     /note="promoter for bacteriophage T7 RNA polymerase"
     primer_bind     complement(5074..5091)
                     /label=M13 Forward
                     /note="In lacZ gene. Also called M13-F20 or M13 (-21)
                     Forward"
     primer_bind     complement(5074..5090)
                     /label=M13 fwd
                     /note="common sequencing primer, one of multiple similar
                     variants"
     primer_bind     complement(5083..5105)
                     /label=M13/pUC Forward
                     /note="In lacZ gene"
     rep_origin      5232..5687
                     /direction=RIGHT
                     /label=f1 ori
                     /note="f1 bacteriophage origin of replication; arrow
                     indicates direction of (+) strand synthesis"
     primer_bind     complement(5319..5338)
                     /label=F1ori-R
                     /note="F1 origin, reverse primer"
     primer_bind     5529..5550
                     /label=F1ori-F
                     /note="F1 origin, forward primer"
     promoter        5713..5817
                     /gene="bla"
                     /label=AmpR promoter
     CDS             5818..6678
                     /codon_start=1
                     /gene="bla"
                     /product="beta-lactamase"
                     /label=AmpR
                     /note="confers resistance to ampicillin, carbenicillin, and
                     related antibiotics"
                     /translation="MSIQHFRVALIPFFAAFCLPVFAHPETLVKVKDAEDQLGARVGYI
                     ELDLNSGKILESFRPEERFPMMSTFKVLLCGAVLSRIDAGQEQLGRRIHYSQNDLVEYS
                     PVTEKHLTDGMTVRELCSAAITMSDNTAANLLLTTIGGPKELTAFLHNMGDHVTRLDRW
                     EPELNEAIPNDERDTTMPVAMATTLRKLLTGELLTLASRQQLIDWMEADKVAGPLLRSA
                     LPAGWFIADKSGAGERGSRGIIAALGPDGKPSRIVVIYTTGSQATMDERNRQIAEIGAS
                     LIKHW"
     primer_bind     complement(6036..6055)
                     /label=Amp-R
                     /note="Ampicillin resistance gene, reverse primer"
     rep_origin      6849..7437
                     /direction=RIGHT
                     /label=ori
                     /note="high-copy-number ColE1/pMB1/pBR322/pUC origin of
                     replication"
     primer_bind     7338..7357
                     /label=pBR322ori-F
                     /note="pBR322 origin, forward primer"
     primer_bind     7591..7608
                     /label=L4440
                     /note="L4440 vector, forward primer"
     protein_bind    7725..7746
                     /label=CAP binding site
                     /bound_moiety="E. coli catabolite activator protein"
                     /note="CAP binding activates transcription in the presence
                     of cAMP."
     promoter        7761..7791
                     /label=lac promoter
                     /note="promoter for the E. coli lac operon"
     protein_bind    7799..7815
                     /label=lac operator
                     /bound_moiety="lac repressor encoded by lacI"
                     /note="The lac repressor binds to the lac operator to
                     inhibit transcription in E. coli. This inhibition can be
                     relieved by adding lactose or
                     isopropyl-beta-D-thiogalactopyranoside (IPTG)."
     primer_bind     7804..7826
                     /label=M13/pUC Reverse
                     /note="In lacZ gene"
     primer_bind     7823..7839
                     /label=M13 rev
                     /note="common sequencing primer, one of multiple similar
                     variants"
     primer_bind     7823..7839
                     /label=M13 Reverse
                     /note="In lacZ gene. Also called M13-rev"
     primer_bind     7858..7878
                     /label=T3
                     /note="T3 promoter, forward primer"
     promoter        7860..7878
                     /label=T3 promoter
                     /note="promoter for bacteriophage T3 RNA polymerase"
     promoter        7906..8132
                     /label=RSV promoter
                     /note="Rous sarcoma virus enhancer/promoter"
     LTR             8133..8313
                     /label=5' LTR (truncated)
                     /note="truncated 5' long terminal repeat (LTR) from HIV-1"
     misc_feature    8360..8485
                     /label=HIV-1 Psi
                     /note="packaging signal of human immunodeficiency virus
                     type 1"
     misc_feature    8978..9211
                     /label=RRE
                     /note="The Rev response element (RRE) of HIV-1 allows for
                     Rev-dependent mRNA export from the nucleus to the
                     cytoplasm."
     CDS             9396..9440
                     /codon_start=1
                     /product="antigenic peptide corresponding to amino acids
                     655 to 669 of the HIV envelope protein gp41 (Lutje Hulsik
                     et al., 2013)"
                     /label=gp41 peptide
                     /note="recognized by the 2H10 single-chain llama nanobody"
                     /translation="KNEQELLELDKWASL"
     promoter        9671..9881
                     /label=SV40 promoter
                     /note="SV40 early promoter"
     promoter        9693..9889
                     /label=SV40 promoter
                     /note="SV40 early promoter"
     rep_origin      9740..9875
                     /label=SV40 ori
                     /note="SV40 origin of replication"
     CDS             9921..10523
                     /codon_start=1
                     /gene="pac from Streptomyces alboniger"
                     /product="puromycin N-acetyltransferase"
                     /label=PuroR
                     /note="confers resistance to puromycin"
                     /translation="MTEYKPTVRLATRDDVPRAVRTLAAAFADYPATRHTVDPDRHIER
                     VTELQELFLTRVGLDIGKVWVADDGAAVAVWTTPESVEAGAVFAEIGPRMAELSGSRLA
                     AQQQMEGLLAPHRPKEPAWFLATVGVSPDHQGKGLGSAVVLPGVEAAERAGVPAFLETS
                     APRNLPFYERLGFTVTADVEVPEGPRTWCMTRKPGAS"
     primer_bind     complement(9921..9940)
                     /label=Puro-R
                     /note="Puromycin resistance gene, reverse primer. Also
                     called puro-variant-R"
     primer_bind     10417..10437
                     /label=Puro-F
                     /note="Puromycin resistance gene, forward primer"
     misc_feature    10566..10683
                     /label=cPPT/CTS
                     /note="central polypurine tract and central termination
                     sequence of HIV-1"
ORIGIN
        1 gaggcctgca ggtgcaaaga tggataaagt tttaaacaga gaggaatctt tgcagctaat
       61 ggaccttcta ggtcttgaaa ggagtgggaa ttggctccgg tgcccgtcag tgggcagagc
      121 gcacatcgcc cacagtcccc gagaagttgg ggggaggggt cggcaattga accggtgcct
      181 agagaaggtg gcgcggggta aactgggaaa gtgatgtcgt gtactggctc cgcctttttc
      241 ccgagggtgg gggagaaccg tatataagtg cagtagtcgc cgtgaacgtt ctttttcgca
      301 acgggtttgc cgccagaaca caggtaagtg ccgtgtgtgg ttcccgcggg cctggcctct
      361 ttacgggtta tggcccttgc gtgccttgaa ttacttccac ctggctgcag tacgtgattc
      421 ttgatcccga gcttcgggtt ggaagtgggt gggagagttc gaggccttgc gcttaaggag
      481 ccccttcgcc tcgtgcttga gttgaggcct ggcctgggcg ctggggccgc cgcgtgcgaa
      541 tctggtggca ccttcgcgcc tgtctcgctg ctttcgataa gtctctagcc atttaaaatt
      601 tttgatgacc tgctgcgacg ctttttttct ggcaagatag tcttgtaaat gcgggccaag
      661 atctgcacac tggtatttcg gtttttgggg ccgcgggcgg cgacggggcc cgtgcgtccc
      721 agcgcacatg ttcggcgagg cggggcctgc gagcgcggcc accgagaatc ggacgggggt
      781 agtctcaagc tggccggcct gctctggtgc ctggcctcgc gccgccgtgt atcgccccgc
      841 cctgggcggc aaggctggcc cggtcggcac cagttgcgtg agcggaaaga tggccgcttc
      901 ccggccctgc tgcagggagc tcaaaatgga ggacgcggcg ctcgggagag cgggcgggtg
      961 agtcacccac acaaaggaaa agggcctttc cgtcctcagc cgtcgcttca tgtgactcca
     1021 cggagtaccg ggcgccgtcc aggcacctcg attagttctc gagcttttgg agtacgtcgt
     1081 ctttaggttg gggggagggg ttttatgcga tggagtttcc ccacactgag tgggtggaga
     1141 ctgaagttag gccagcttgg cacttgatgt aattctcctt ggaatttgcc ctttttgagt
     1201 ttggatcttg gttcattctc aagcctcaga cagtggttca aagttttttt cttccatttc
     1261 aggtgtcgtg aggctagcat cgattgatca acaagtttgt acaaaaaagc aggctggcgc
     1321 cggaaccaat tcagtcgact ggatccggta ccgaattcag gccggcctac catggctgtg
     1381 agctggattg tctttgatct ttggctcttg actgtgtttc tggggcagat aggtgggcac
     1441 agtttgtttt cttgtgaacc tataaccttg aggatgtgcc aagatttgcc ttacaatact
     1501 accttcatgc ctaatcttct gaaccattat gaccaacaga ctgcagcttt agcaatggag
     1561 cccttccacc ctatggtgaa cctggattgt tctcgggatt ttcggccatt tctttgtgca
     1621 ctctatgccc ctatttgtat ggaatatgga cgtgtcacac ttccctgccg taggctgtgt
     1681 cagcgtgcct atagcgagtg ttcaaaactc atggagatgt ttggtgtccc gtggcctgaa
     1741 gatatggagt gcagtaggtt tccagattgt gatgagccat atccccgact tgtggatttg
     1801 aatttagttg gagatccaac tgaaggagcc ccagttgcag tgcagaggga ctatggtttt
     1861 tggtgtccca gagagttaaa aattgatcct gatcttggct attcctttct gcacgtgcga
     1921 gattgttcgc caccatgtcc caatatgtac ttcaggagag aagaactgtc atttgctcgc
     1981 tatttcatag gcctgatttc aatcatttgc ctctctgcca cattgtttac ttttttaacc
     2041 tttctaattg acgtcacaag attccgttac cctgaaagac ctatcatatt ttatgcagtc
     2101 tgctacatga tggtgtcatt aattttcttc attgggtttt tgctggagga ccgagtagcc
     2161 tgcaatgcat ctagccctgc acagtataag gcttctacag tgacacaagg atctcacaat
     2221 aaggcctgta ccatgctctt tatggtacta tattttttca ctatggctgg cagtgtatgg
     2281 tgggtaattc ttaccatcac atggttttta gcagctgtgc caaagtgggg cagtgaagct
     2341 attgagaaga aagcattgct gtttcatgcc agtgcctggg gcatccccgg aactctaact
     2401 atcatccttt tagcgatgaa taaaattgaa ggtgacaata ttagtggcgt gtgttttgtc
     2461 ggcctctacg acgttgatgc attaagatat ttcgttctcg ctcccctctg cctgtatgtg
     2521 gtagttgggg tttctctcct tttagccggc attatatccc taaacagagt tcggattgag
     2581 atcccattag aaaaggaaaa ccaagataag ttagtgaagt tcatgatccg gattggtgtt
     2641 ttcagcattc tctaccttgt gccactcttg gttgtaattg gatgttactt ttatgagcaa
     2701 gcttaccgcg gcatctggga gacaacatgg atccaggaac gctgcagaga gtatcacatt
     2761 ccatgtccgt accaggttac tcagatgagt cgtccagacc tgattctctt tctgatgaag
     2821 tatctcatgg ctctcatagt tgggattccc tctatatttt gggttggaag caaaaagaca
     2881 tgctttgaat gggccagttt tttccatggg cgtaggaaaa aagagatagt gaatgagagc
     2941 cggcaggtgc tccaggaacc tgactttgct cagtcactcc tgagggaccc aaatactcca
     3001 attataagaa aatcaagagg aacttccact caagggacat ccacacatgc ttcttcaact
     3061 cagctggcca tggtggatga ccaaagaagc aaagcaggga gtgtccacag caaagtgagc
     3121 agctaccatg gcagcctcca caggtcacgg gatggcaggt acactccctg cagttaccga
     3181 ggaatggagg agagactacc tcacggcagc atgtcacggc tgacggatca ttccaggcac
     3241 agtagttctc atcggctcaa cgagcagtcc cgacacagca gcatccgaga cctcagtaac
     3301 aaccccatga ctcacattac acatggcacc agcatgaacc gtgttattga ggaggatgga
     3361 accagtgctt agggcgcgcc tctagaacta tagtgagtcg tattacgtag atccagacat
     3421 gataagatac attgatgagt ttggacaaac cacaactaga atgcagtgaa aaaaatgctt
     3481 tatttgtgaa atttgtgatg ctattgcttt atttgtaacc attataagct gcaataaaca
     3541 agttaacaac aacaattgca ttcattttat gtttcaggtt cagggggagg tgtgggaggt
     3601 tttttaattc gcggccgcac tcgagatatc tagacccagc tttcttgtac aaagtggttg
     3661 atatcggtaa gcctatccct aaccctctcc tcggtctcga ttctacgtag taatgaacta
     3721 gtaccggtta agtcgacaat caacgcgtta agtcgacaat caacctctgg attacaaaat
     3781 ttgtgaaaga ttgactggta ttcttaacta tgttgctcct tttacgctat gtggatacgc
     3841 tgctttaatg cctttgtatc atgctattgc ttcccgtatg gctttcattt tctcctcctt
     3901 gtataaatcc tggttgctgt ctctttatga ggagttgtgg cccgttgtca ggcaacgtgg
     3961 cgtggtgtgc actgtgtttg ctgacgcaac ccccactggt tggggcattg ccaccacctg
     4021 tcagctcctt tccgggactt tcgctttccc cctccctatt gccacggcgg aactcatcgc
     4081 cgcctgcctt gcccgctgct ggacaggggc tcggctgttg ggcactgaca attccgtggt
     4141 gttgtcgggg aaatcatcgt cctttccttg gctgctcgcc tgtgttgcca cctggattct
     4201 gcgcgggacg tccttctgct acgtcccttc ggccctcaat ccagcggacc ttccttcccg
     4261 cggcctgctg ccggctctgc ggcctcttcc gcgtcttcgc cttcgccctc agacgagtcg
     4321 gatctccctt tgggccgcct ccccgcgtcg actttaagac caatgactta caaggcagct
     4381 gtagatctta gccacttttt aaaagaaaag gggggactgg aagggctaat tcactcccaa
     4441 cgaagacaag atctgctttt tgcttgtact gggtctctct ggttagacca gatctgagcc
     4501 tgggagctct ctggctaact agggaaccca ctgcttaagc ctcaataaag cttgccttga
     4561 gtgcttcaag tagtgtgtgc ccgtctgttg tgtgactctg gtaactagag atccctcaga
     4621 cccttttagt cagtgtggaa aatctctagc agtacgtata gtagttcatg tcatcttatt
     4681 attcagtatt tataacttgc aaagaaatga atatcagaga gtgagaggaa cttgtttatt
     4741 gcagcttata atggttacaa ataaagcaat agcatcacaa atttcacaaa taaagcattt
     4801 ttttcactgc attctagttg tggtttgtcc aaactcatca atgtatctta tcatgtctgg
     4861 ctctagctat cccgccccta actccgccca tcccgcccct aactccgccc agttccgccc
     4921 attctccgcc ccatggctga ctaatttttt ttatttatgc agaggccgag gccgcctcgg
     4981 cctctgagct attccagaag tagtgaggag gcttttttgg aggcctaggg acgtacccaa
     5041 ttcgccctat agtgagtcgt attacgcgcg ctcactggcc gtcgttttac aacgtcgtga
     5101 ctgggaaaac cctggcgtta cccaacttaa tcgccttgca gcacatcccc ctttcgccag
     5161 ctggcgtaat agcgaagagg cccgcaccga tcgcccttcc caacagttgc gcagcctgaa
     5221 tggcgaatgg gnnnnnnnnn nnnnnnnnnn nnnnnnnnnn nnnnnnnnnn nnnnnnnnnn
     5281 nnnnnnnnnn nnnnnnnnnn nnnnnnnnnn nnnnnnnnnn nnnnnnnnnn nnnnnnnnnn
     5341 nnnnnnnnnn nnnnncnnnn nnnnnnnnnn nnnnnnnnnn nnnnnnnnnn nnnnnnnnnn
     5401 nnnnnnnnnn nnnnnnnnnn nnnnnnnnnn nnnnnnnnnn nnnnnnnann nnnnnnnnnn
     5461 nnnnnnnnnn nnnnnnnnnn nnnnnnnnnn nnnnnnncct ttgacgttgg agtccacgtt
     5521 ctttaatagt ggactcttgt tccaaactgg aacaacactc aaccctatct cggtctattc
     5581 ttttgattta taagggattt tgccgatttc ggcctattgg ttaaaaaatg agctgattta
     5641 acaaaaattt aacgcgaatt ttaacaaaat attaacgctt acaatttagg tggcactttt
     5701 cggggaaatg tgcgcggaac ccctatttgt ttatttttct aaatacattc aaatatgtat
     5761 ccgctcatga gacaataacc ctgataaatg cttcaataat attgaaaaag gaagagtatg
     5821 agtattcaac atttccgtgt cgcccttatt cccttttttg cggcattttg ccttcctgtt
     5881 tttgctcacc cagaaacgct ggtgaaagta aaagatgctg aagatcagtt gggtgcacga
     5941 gtgggttaca tcgaactgga tctcaacagc ggtaagatcc ttgagagttt tcgccccgaa
     6001 gaacgttttc caatgatgag cacttttaaa gttctgctat gtggcgcggt attatcccgt
     6061 attgacgccg ggcaagagca actcggtcgc cgcatacact attctcagaa tgacttggtt
     6121 gagtactcac cagtcacaga aaagcatctt acggatggca tgacagtaag agaattatgc
     6181 agtgctgcca taaccatgag tgataacact gcggccaact tacttctgac aacgatcgga
     6241 ggaccgaagg agctaaccgc ttttttgcac aacatggggg atcatgtaac tcgccttgat
     6301 cgttgggaac cggagctgaa tgaagccata ccaaacgacg agcgtgacac cacgatgcct
     6361 gtagcaatgg caacaacgtt gcgcaaacta ttaactggcg aactacttac tctagcttcc
     6421 cggcaacaat taatagactg gatggaggcg gataaagttg caggaccact tctgcgctcg
     6481 gcccttccgg ctggctggtt tattgctgat aaatctggag ccggtgagcg tgggtctcgc
     6541 ggtatcattg cagcactggg gccagatggt aagccctccc gtatcgtagt tatctacacg
     6601 acggggagtc aggcaactat ggatgaacga aatagacaga tcgctgagat aggtgcctca
     6661 ctgattaagc attggtaact gtcagaccaa gtttactcat atatacttta gattgattta
     6721 aaacttcatt tttaatttaa aaggatctag gtgaagatcc tttttgataa tctcatgacc
     6781 aaaatccctt aacgtgagtt ttcgttccac tgagcgtcag accccgtaga aaagatcaaa
     6841 ggatcttctt gagatccttt ttttctgcgc gtaatctgct gcttgcaaac aaaaaaacca
     6901 ccgctaccag cggtggtttg tttgccggat caagagctac caactctttt tccgaaggta
     6961 actggcttca gcagagcgca gataccaaat actgttcttc tagtgtagcc gtagttaggc
     7021 caccacttca agaactctgt agcaccgcct acatacctcg ctctgctaat cctgttacca
     7081 gtggctgctg ccagtggcga taagtcgtgt cttaccgggt tggactcaag acgatagtta
     7141 ccggataagg cgcagcggtc gggctgaacg gggggttcgt gcacacagcc cagcttggag
     7201 cgaacgacct acaccgaact gagataccta cagcgtgagc tatgagaaag cgccacgctt
     7261 cccgaaggga gaaaggcgga caggtatccg gtaagcggca gggtcggaac aggagagcgc
     7321 acgagggagc ttccaggggg aaacgcctgg tatctttata gtcctgtcgg gtttcgccac
     7381 ctctgacttg agcgtcgatt tttgtgatgc tcgtcagggg ggcggagcct atggaaaaac
     7441 gccagcaacg cggccttttt acggttcctg gccttttgct ggccttttgc tcacatgttc
     7501 tttcctgcgt tatcccctga ttctgtggat aaccgtatta ccgcctttga gtgagctgat
     7561 accgctcgcc gcagccgaac gaccgagcgc agcgagtcag tgagcgagga agcggaagag
     7621 cgcccaatac gcaaaccgcc tctccccgcg cgttggccga ttcattaatg cagctggcac
     7681 gacaggtttc ccgactggaa agcgggcagt gagcgcaacg caattaatgt gagttagctc
     7741 actcattagg caccccaggc tttacacttt atgcttccgg ctcgtatgtt gtgtggaatt
     7801 gtgagcggat aacaatttca cacaggaaac agctatgacc atgattacgc caagcgcgca
     7861 attaaccctc actaaaggga acaaaagctg gagctgcaag cttaatgtag tcttatgcaa
     7921 tactcttgta gtcttgcaac atggtaacga tgagttagca acatgcctta caaggagaga
     7981 aaaagcaccg tgcatgccga ttggtggaag taaggtggta cgatcgtgcc ttattaggaa
     8041 ggcaacagac gggtctgaca tggattggac gaaccactga attgccgcat tgcagagata
     8101 ttgtatttaa gtgcctagct cgatacataa acgggtctct ctggttagac cagatctgag
     8161 cctgggagct ctctggctaa ctagggaacc cactgcttaa gcctcaataa agcttgcctt
     8221 gagtgcttca agtagtgtgt gcccgtctgt tgtgtgactc tggtaactag agatccctca
     8281 gaccctttta gtcagtgtgg aaaatctcta gcagtggcgc ccgaacaggg acttgaaagc
     8341 gaaagggaaa ccagaggagc tctctcgacg caggactcgg cttgctgaag cgcgcacggc
     8401 aagaggcgag gggcggcgac tggtgagtac gccaaaaatt ttgactagcg gaggctagaa
     8461 ggagagagat gggtgcgaga gcgtcagtat taagcggggg agaattagat cgcgatggga
     8521 aaaaattcgg ttaaggccag ggggaaagaa aaaatataaa ttaaaacata tagtatgggc
     8581 aagcagggag ctagaacgat tcgcagttaa tcctggcctg ttagaaacat cagaaggctg
     8641 tagacaaata ctgggacagc tacaaccatc ccttcagaca ggatcagaag aacttagatc
     8701 attatataat acagtagcaa ccctctattg tgtgcatcaa aggatagaga taaaagacac
     8761 caaggaagct ttagacaaga tagaggaaga gcaaaacaaa agtaagacca ccgcacagca
     8821 agcggccgct gatcttcaga cctggaggag gagatatgag ggacaattgg agaagtgaat
     8881 tatataaata taaagtagta aaaattgaac cattaggagt agcacccacc aaggcaaaga
     8941 gaagagtggt gcagagagaa aaaagagcag tgggaatagg agctttgttc cttgggttct
     9001 tgggagcagc aggaagcact atgggcgcag cgtcaatgac gctgacggta caggccagac
     9061 aattattgtc tggtatagtg cagcagcaga acaatttgct gagggctatt gaggcgcaac
     9121 agcatctgtt gcaactcaca gtctggggca tcaagcagct ccaggcaaga atcctggctg
     9181 tggaaagata cctaaaggat caacagctcc tggggatttg gggttgctct ggaaaactca
     9241 tttgcaccac tgctgtgcct tggaatgcta gttggagtaa taaatctctg gaacagattt
     9301 ggaatcacac gacctggatg gagtgggaca gagaaattaa caattacaca agcttaatac
     9361 actccttaat tgaagaatcg caaaaccagc aagaaaagaa tgaacaagaa ttattggaat
     9421 tagataaatg ggcaagtttg tggaattggt ttaacataac aaattggctg tggtatataa
     9481 aattattcat aatgatagta ggaggcttgg taggtttaag aatagttttt gctgtacttt
     9541 ctatagtgaa tagagttagg cagggatatt caccattatc gtttcagacc cacctcccaa
     9601 ccccgagggg acccatgcat tgcatctcaa ttagtcagca accaggtgtg gaaagtcccc
     9661 aggctcccca gcaggcagaa gtatgcaaag catgcgtctc aattagtcag caaccatagt
     9721 cccgccccta actccgccca tcccgcccct aactccgccc agttccgccc attctccgcc
     9781 ccatggctga ctaatttttt ttatttatgc agaggccgag gccgcctcgg cctctgagct
     9841 attccagaag tagtgaggag gcttttttgg aggcctaggc ttttgcaaaa agctttctag
     9901 aggtaccacc ggagcttacc atgaccgagt acaagcccac ggtgcgcctc gccacccgcg
     9961 acgacgtccc cagggccgta cgcaccctcg ccgccgcgtt cgccgactac cccgccacgc
    10021 gccacaccgt cgatccggac cgccacatcg agcgggtcac cgagctgcaa gaactcttcc
    10081 tcacgcgcgt cgggctcgac atcggcaagg tgtgggtcgc ggacgacggc gccgccgtgg
    10141 cggtctggac cacgccggag agcgtcgaag cgggggcggt gttcgccgag atcggcccgc
    10201 gcatggccga gttgagcggt tcccggctgg ccgcgcagca acagatggaa ggcctcctgg
    10261 cgccgcaccg gcccaaggag cccgcgtggt tcctggccac cgtcggcgtc tcgcccgacc
    10321 accagggcaa gggtctgggc agcgccgtcg tgctccccgg agtggaggcg gccgagcgcg
    10381 ccggggtgcc cgccttcctg gagacctccg cgccccgcaa cctccccttc tacgagcggc
    10441 tcggcttcac cgtcaccgcc gacgtcgagg tgcccgaagg accgcgcacc tggtgcatga
    10501 cccgcaagcc cggtgccagt taacgaattc tagatcttga gacaaatggc agtattcatc
    10561 cacaatttta aaagaaaagg ggggattggg gggtacagtg caggggaaag aatagtagac
    10621 ataatagcaa cagacataca aactaaagaa ttacaaaaac aaattacaaa aattcaaaat
    10681 tttcgggttt attacaggga cagcagagat ccactttggc gccggctc
//
