[The description below was written by a language model from this plasmid's Addgene catalogue record and the feature table of its GenBank file.]
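Description:
pLEX307-mFzd3 is a third-generation-style, self-inactivating HIV-1 lentiviral expression plasmid built on the pLEX_307 Gateway destination backbone and carrying mouse Frizzled 3 (Fzd3), a Wnt receptor of the Frizzled family. In bacteria it is maintained through a high-copy ColE1/pUC origin and selected with ampicillin via the bla gene; an f1 origin is also present. The viral portion comprises an RSV promoter fused to a truncated 5' LTR, which drives genomic RNA production in packaging cells, followed by the Psi packaging signal, the RRE for Rev-dependent export, a cPPT/CTS, a WPRE to enhance transcript stability and expression, and a U3-deleted 3' LTR that renders the integrated provirus transcriptionally inactive from its LTRs.

Inside the provirus, an SV40 early promoter drives puromycin N-acetyltransferase for selection of transduced mammalian cells, and the human EF-1-alpha promoter with its first intron drives the insert. The roughly 2 kb Fzd3 coding sequence was PCR amplified from an earlier plasmid, placed in a modified entry vector and moved in by Gateway recombination, so it lies between the attB1 and attB2 sites; the coding sequence itself is not annotated in the feature table. The recombined segment also carries a reverse-oriented T7 promoter and an SV40 poly(A) signal downstream of the insert region, presumably brought over from the entry vector. A V5 epitope sequence from the backbone sits just after attB2, but the record does not state whether it is fused in frame to Fzd3, and the intervening elements suggest it may not be. The plasmid serves for constitutive Fzd3 expression in mammalian cells by transfection or lentiviral transduction, and it was deposited in connection with work on Wnt5a-Ror signalling.
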