Addgene plasmid #102865: pLEX307-mFzd3
Purpose: Expresses mouse Fzd3 in mammalian cells
Depositing lab: Henry Ho. Depositing organization: University of California, Davis. Publication: Kinesin superfamily protein Kif26b links Wnt5a-Ror signaling to the control of cell and tissue behaviors in vertebrates. Susman MW, Karuna EP, Kunz RC, Gujral TS, Cantu AV, Choi SS, Jong BY, Okada K, Scales MK, Hum J, Hu LS, Kirschner MW, Nishinakamura R, Yamada S, Laird DJ, Jao LE, Gygi SP, Greenberg ME, Ho HH. Elife. 2017 Sep 8;6. pii: e26509. doi: 10.7554/eLife.26509. PubMed 28885975.
Backbone
  Vector backbone: pLEX_307
  Backbone manufacturer: Addgene #41392 (provided by David Root)
  Backbone size w/o insert (bp): 10065
  Total vector size (bp): 10728
  Vector type: Mammalian Expression, Lentiviral
  Selectable markers: Puromycin
Growth in bacteria
  Bacterial resistance: Ampicillin, 100 μg/mL
  Growth temperature: 37°C
  Growth strain: NEB Stable
  Copy number: High Copy
Gene/Insert
  Gene/Insert name: Frizzled 3
  Species: M. musculus (mouse)
  Insert size (bp): 2001
  Entrez Gene: Fzd3 (a.k.a. D930050A07Rik, Fz3)
  Promoter: EF1A
  Cloning method: Gateway Cloning
  Sequencing primers: 5′ EF1A promoter forward (TCAAGCCTCAGACAGTGGTTC)
Resource information
  A portion of this plasmid was derived from a plasmid made by: Insert was PCR amplified from Addgene plasmid #42255 (provided by Jeremy Nathans and Chris Garcia) and subcloned into a modified pENTR-2B vector using FseI and AscI sites.
Terms and licenses: Academic/Nonprofit Terms; Industry Terms: Not Available to Industry
How to cite: pLEX307-mFzd3 was a gift from Henry Ho (Addgene plasmid # 102865 ; http://n2t.net/addgene:102865 ; RRID:Addgene_102865)
